>Addgene plasmid #104722 | pUG-293 | depositor full sequence | sequence record 198550 | Full Sequence
TGGCGAATGGG
[124 nt withheld, positions 12-135]
C
[91 nt withheld, positions 137-227]
A
[49 nt withheld, positions 229-277]
CCTTTGACGTTGGAGTCCACGTTCTTT
[37 nt withheld, positions 305-341]
ACCCTATCTCGGTCTATTCTTTTGATTTATAAGGGATTTTGCCGATTTCGGCCTATTGGTTAAAAAATGA
GCTGATTTAACAAAAATTTAACGCGAATTTTAACAAAATATTAACGTTTACAATTTCAGGTGGCACTTTT
CGGGGAAATGTGCGCGGAACCCCTATTTGTTTATTTTTCTAAATACATTCAAATATGTATCCGCTCATGA
ATTAATTCTTAGAAAAACTCATCGAGCATCAAATGAAACTGCAATTTATTCATATCAGGATTATCAATAC
CATATTTTTGAAAAAGCCGTTTCTGTAATGAAGGAGAAAACTCACCGAGGCAGTTCCATAGGATGGCAAG
ATCCTGGTATCGGTCTGCGATTCCGACTCGTCCAACATCAATACAACCTATTAATTTCCCCTCGTCAAAA
ATAAGGTTATCAAGTGAGAAATCACCATGAGTGACGACTGAATCCGGTGAGAATGGCAAAAGTTTATGCA
TTTCTTTCCAGACTTGTTCAACAGGCCAGCCATTACGCTCGTCATCAAAATCACTCGCATCAACCAAACC
GTTATTCATTCGTGATTGCGCCTGAGCGAGTCGAAATACGCGATCGCTGTTAAAAGGACAATTACAAACA
GGAATCGAATGCAACCGGCGCAGGAACACTGCCAGCGCATCAACAATATTTTCACCTGAATCAGGATATT
CTTCTAATACCTGGAATGCTGTTTTCCCGGGGATCGCAGTGGTGAGTAACCATGCATCATCAGGAGTACG
GATAAAATGCTTGATGGTCGGAAGAGGCATAAATTCCGTCAGCCAGTTTAGTCTGACCATCTCATCTGTA
ACATCATTGGCAACGCTACCTTTGCCATGTTTCAGAAACAACTCTGGCGCATCGGGCTTCCCATACAATC
GATAGATTGTCGCACCTGATTGCCCGACATTATCGCGAGCCCATTTATACCCATATAAATCAGCATCCAT
GTTGGAATTTAATCGCGGCCTAGAGCAAGACGTTTCCCGTTGAATATGGCTCATAACACCCCTTGTATTA
CTGTTTATGTAAGCAGACAGTTTTATTGTTCATGACCAAAATCCCTTAACGTGAGTTTTCGTTCCACTGA
GCGTCAGACCCCGTAGAAAAGATCAAAGGATCTTCTTGAGATCCTTTTTTTCTGCGCGTAATCTGCTGCT
TGCAAACAAAAAAACCACCGCTACCAGCGGTGGTTTGTTTGCCGGATCAAGAGCTACCAACTCTTTTTCC
GAAGGTAACTGGCTTCAGCAGAGCGCAGATACCAAATACTGTCCTTCTAGTGTAGCCGTAGTTAGGCCAC
CACTTCAAGAACTCTGTAGCACCGCCTACATACCTCGCTCTGCTAATCCTGTTACCAGTGGCTGCTGCCA
GTGGCGATAAGTCGTGTCTTACCGGGTTGGACTCAAGACGATAGTTACCGGATAAGGCGCAGCGGTCGGG
CTGAACGGGGGGTTCGTGCACACAGCCCAGCTTGGAGCGAACGACCTACACCGAACTGAGATACCTACAG
CGTGAGCTATGAGAAAGCGCCACGCTTCCCGAAGGGAGAAAGGCGGACAGGTATCCGGTAAGCGGCAGGG
TCGGAACAGGAGAGCGCACGAGGGAGCTTCCAGGGGGAAACGCCTGGTATCTTTATAGTCCTGTCGGGTT
TCGCCACCTCTGACTTGAGCGTCGATTTTTGTGATGCTCGTCAGGGGGGCGGAGCCTATGGAAAAACGCC
AGCAACGCGGCCTTTTTACGGTTCCTGGCCTTTTGCTGGCCTTTTGCTCACATGTTCTTTCCTGCGTTAT
CCCCTGATTCTGTGGATAACCGTATTACCGCCTTTGAGTGAGCTGATACCGCTCGCCGCAGCCGAACGAC
CGAGCGCAGCGAGTCAGTGAGCGAGGAAGCGGAAGAGCGCCTGATGCGGTATTTTCTCCTTACGCATCTG
TGCGGTATTTCACACCGCATATATGGTGCACTCTCAGTACAATCTGCTCTGATGCCGCATAGTTAAGCCA
GTATACACTCCGCTATCGCTACGTGACTGGGTCATGGCTGCGCCCCGACACCCGCCAACACCCGCTGACG
CGCCCTGACGGGCTTGTCTGCTCCCGGCATCCGCTTACAGACAAGCTGTGACCGACTCCGGGAGCTGCAT
GTGTCAGAGGTTTTCACCGTCATCACCGAAACGCGCGAGGCAGCTGCGGTAAAGCTCATCAGCGTGGTCG
TGAAGCGATTCACAGATGTCTGCCTGTTCATCCGCGTCCAGCTCGTTGAGTTTCTCCAGAAGCGTTAATG
TCTGGCTTCTGATAAAGCGGGCCATGTTAAGGGCGGTTTTTTCCTGTTTGGTCACTGATGCCTCCGTGTA
AGGGGGATTTCTGTTCATGGGGGTAATGATACCGATGAAACGAGAGAGGATGCTCACGATACGGGTTACT
GATGATGAACATGCCCGGTTACTGGAACGTTGTGAGGGTAAACAACTGGCGGTATGGATGCGGCGGGACC
AGAGAAAAATCACTCAGGGTCAATGCCAGCGCTTCGTTAATACAGATGTAGGTGTTCCACAGGGTAGCCA
GCAGCATCCTGCGATGCAGATCCGGAACATAATGGTGCAGGGCGCTGACTTCCGCGTTTCCAGACTTTAC
GAAACACGGAAACCCAAGACCATTCATGTTGTTGCTCAGGTCGCAGACGTTTTGCAGCAGCAGTCGCTTC
ACGTTCGCTCGCGTATCGGTGATTCATTCTGCTAACCAGTAAGGCAACCCCGCCAGCCTAGCCGGGTCCT
CAACGACAGGAGCACGATCATGCGCACCCGTGGGGCCGCCATGCCGGCGATAATGGCCTGCTTCTCGCCG
AAACGTTTGGTGGCGGGACCAGTGACGAAGGCTTGAGCGAGGGCGTGCAAGATTCCGAATACCGCAAGCG
ACAGGCCGATCATCGTCGCGCTCCAGCGAAAGCGGTCCTCGCCGAAAATGACCCAGAGCGCTGCCGGCAC
CTGTCCTACGAGTTGCATGATAAAGAACACAGTCATAAGTGCGGCGACGATAGTCATGCCCCGCGCCCAC
CGGAAGGAGCTGACTGGGTTGAAGGCTCTCAAGGGCATCGGTCGAGATCCCGGTGCCTAATGAGTGAGCT
AACTTACATTAATTGCGTTGCGCTCACTGCCCGCTTTCCAGTCGGGAAACCTGTCGTGCCAGCTGCATTA
ATGAATCGGCCAACGCGCGGGGAGAGGCGGTTTGCGTATTGGGCGCCAGGGTGGTTTTTCTTTTCACCAG
TGACACGGGCAACAGCTGATTGCCCTTCACCGCCTGGCCCTGAGAGAGTTGCAGCAAGCGGTCCACGCTG
GTTTGCCCCAGCAGGCGAAAATCCTGTTTGATGGTGGTTAACGGCGGGATATAACATGAGCTGTCCTCGG
TATCGTCGTATCCCACTACCGAGATATCCGCACCAACGCGCAGCCCGGACTCGGTAATGGCGCGCATTGC
GCCCAGCGCCATCTGATCGTTGGCAACCAGCATCGCAGTGGGAACGATGCCCTCATTCAGCATTTGCATG
GTTTGTTGAAAACCGGACATGGCACTCCAGTCGCCTTCCCGTTCCGCTATCGGCTGAATTTGATTGCGAG
TGAGATATTTATGCCAGCCAGCCAGACGCAGACGCGCCGAGACAGAACTTAATGGGCCCGCTAACAGCGC
GATTTGCTGGTGACCCAATGCGACCAGATGCTCCACGCCCAGTCGCGTACCGTCCTCATGGGAGAAAATA
ATACTGTTGATGGGTGTCTGGTCAGAGACATCAAGAAATAACGCCGGAACATTAGTGCAGGCAGCTTCCA
CAGCAATGGCATCCTGGTCATCCAGCGGATAGTTAATGATCAGCCCACTGACGCGTTGCGCGAGAAGATT
GTGCACCGCCGCTTTACAGGCTTCGACGCCGCTTCGTTCTACCATCGACACCACCACGCTGGCACCCAGT
TGATCGGCGCGAGATTTAATCGCCGCGACAATTTGCGACGGCGCGTGCAGGGCCAGACTGGAGGTGGCAA
CGCCAATCAGCAACGACTGTTTGCCCGCCAGTTGTTGTGCCACGCGGTTGGGAATGTAATTCAGCTCCGC
CATCGCCGCTTCCACTTTTTCCCGCGTTTTCGCAGAAACGTGGCTGGCCTGGTTCACCACGCGGGAAACG
GTCTGATAAGAGACACCGGCATACTCTGCGACATCGTATAACGTTACTGGTTTCACATTCACCACCCTGA
ATTGACTCTCTTCCGGGCGCTATCATGCCATACCGCGAAAGGTTTTGCGCCATTCGATGGTGTCCGGGAT
CTCGACGCTCTCCCTTATGCGACTCCTGCATTAGGAAGCAGCCCAGTAGTAGGTTGAGGCCGTTGAGCAC
CGCCGCCGCAAGGAATGGTGCATGCAAGGAGATGGCGCCCAACAGTCCCCCGGCCACGGGGCCTGCCACC
ATACCCACGCCGAAACAAGCGCTCATGAGCCCGAAGTGGCGAGCCCGATCTTCCCCATCGGTGATGTCGG
CGATATAGGCGCCAGCAACCGCACCTGTGGCGCCGGTGATGCCGGCCACGATGCGTCCGGCGTAGAGGAT
CGAGATCTCGATCCCGCGAAATTAATACGACTCACTATAGGGGAATTGTGAGCGGATAACAATTCCCCTC
TAGAAATAATTTTGCCTTAACTTTAAGAAGGAGATATACCATGGGCAGCCACCACCACCACCACCACAGC
GGAATGCAGATCTTTGTTAAGACTCTCACCGGAAAGACAATCACCCTGGAGGTGGAAAGCTCCGACACCA
TCGACAACGTTAAGGCCAAGATCCAGGATAAGGAGGGCATTCCTCCGGATCAGCAGAGGCTTATTTTCGC
CGGCAAGCAGCTAGAGGATGGCCGTACGTTGGCTGATTACAATATCCAGAAGGAATCCACCCTCCACTTG
GTCCTCAGGCTCCGTGGTGGTTAAGCTTGCAATTAACTTTAAGAAGGAGATATACAATGCTTCACAAGCG
AGCTAGTGAAGCTAACGATAAGAACGATAATACCATCATCGGTTCCGATTTAGCATCATCTAAGAAACGC
CGTATCGATTTCACTGAATCTTCGTCTGATAAGTCATCTTCGATTTTAGCTTCTGGTAGTAGCAGGGGTT
TTCACGGCGATAGCGTCGTTCAGCAAATCGACATGGCTTTTGGTAATTCGAACCGTCAGGAGATTGATGA
AGATCTGCACAGTCGCCAGCTCGCCGTCTATGGTCGTGAGACTATGAGGCGTCTCTTTGCTTCCAATGTT
CTCATCTCGGGGATGCACGGTCTTGGTGCCGAGATTGCCAAGAATCTTATACTTGCTGGTGTGAAGTCTG
TGACCTTGCATGATGAAAGAGTTGTAGAGCTATGGGACTTATCAAGCAACTTTGTTTTCTCGGAGGATGA
TGTTGGCAAGAATAGAGCAGATGCTTCTGTTCAGAAGTTACAGGATCTTAACAATGCTGTGGTTGTCTCT
AGCTTGACCAAAAGCTTAAACAAAGAGGATCTTTCTGGCTTCCAGGTTGTTGTATTCTCTGACATAAGCA
TGGAAAGAGCAATCGAATTTGATGACTATTGTCACAGCCATCAGCCTCCTATCGCTTTTGTCAAGGCTGA
TGTCAGGGGTCTTTTCGGCTCTGTCTTTTGTGATTTTGGGCCTGAATTTGCGGTTCTTGATGTTGATGGA
GAGGAACCCCATACAGGCATCATTGCGTCTATCTCTAATGAGAACCAGGCATTTATTTCCTGTGTCGACG
ATGAGAGGCTTGAGTTTGAAGATGGTGACCTAGTTGTTTTCTCAGAAGTTGAGGGTATGACAGAATTGAA
TGATGGGAAACCAAGGAAGATAAAAAGTACACGGCCATATTCATTCACCCTTGATGAGGACACTACTAAC
TATGGAACATATGTGAAGGGTGGTATTGTCACTCAAGTGAAACAGCCAAAGTTACTGAATTTCAAGCCAT
TGAGGGAAGCGCTTAAGGATCCAGGGGATTTTCTATTTAGTGATTTCTCTAAGTTTGATCGGCCTCCACT
CCTTCACTTAGCATTCCAGGCACTTGATCATTTTAAAGCTGAAGCTGGCAGATTTCCTGTTGCTGGCTCA
GAAGAGGACGCTCAGAAGCTTATATCGATTGCCACAGCCATCAATACCGGGCAGGGTGATTTAAAGGTGG
AGAATGTTGATCAGAAGCTTCTAAGACACTTTTCCTTTGGAGCCAAGGCTGTCCTGAATCCTATGGCTGC
AATGTTTGGCGGTATTGTTGGACAGGAGGTTGTTAAAGCTTGCTCTGGAAAATTTCATCCTCTCTTCCAG
TTTTTCTACTTTGATTCAGTGGAGTCACTCCCCTCTGAACCTGTGGACTCGAGTGACTTTGCACCAAGAA
ACAGCCGGTATGATGCCCAAATATCTGTATTTGGGGCCAAGTTCCAGAAGAAACTTGAAGATGCTAAAGT
TTTCACAGTAGGGTCTGGTGCTCTTGGCTGTGAGTTCTTGAAAAATTTGGCTCTGATGGGGGTTTCTTGT
GGAAGCCAAGGGAAGCTGACAGTGACAGATGATGATATCATTGAGAAGAGTAACCTCAGTCGTCAATTTC
TGTTCCGTGACTGGAACATTGGACAGGCTAAATCCACAGTTGCTGCTTCGGCTGCTGCTGTTATAAATCC
TCGCTTCAACATTGAGGCCCTGCAAAACCGTGTTGGCGCGGAGACTGAGAATGTATTTGACGATGCCTTC
TGGGAGAACTTAACTGTTGTCGTCAATGCACTGGATAATGTTAATGCGAGGCTCTATGTTGATTCGAGGT
GCTTGTATTTCCAGAAGCCTCTCCTTGAGTCTGGAACTCTTGGTACAAAGTGCAACACACAGTCGGTTAT
CCCACATCTAACTGAAAATTACGGTGCCTCAAGGGACCCACCAGAGAAACAGGCCCCCATGTGTACAGTG
CATTCCTTCCCGCATAACATTGATCACTGTTTAACTTGGGCTCGCTCTGAGTTTGAGGGTCTGCTGGAGA
AAACTCCCGCTGAAGTGAATGCATATCTTTCTAGCCCAGTTGAGTACACTAACTCAATGATGAGTGCTGG
TGATGCTCAGGCGAGGGACACATTGGAGAGGATTGTTGAGTGCCTTGAAAAGGAGAAGTGTGAAACCTTC
CAAGACTGCTTAACCTGGGCACGACTGAGGTTTGAGGATTACTTTGTGAACCGTGTCAAGCAATTGATAT
ACACATTTCCTGAAGATGCTGCGACTAGTACCGGAGCTCCATTCTGGTCTGCTCCAAAAAGATTCCCTCG
TCCACTCCAGTACTCGTCGTCCGACCCAAGTCTCCTTAACTTTATCACAGCGACTGCTATTTTACGAGCA
GAGACATTTGGGATCCCGATACCTGAGTGGACTAAGAACCCAAAGGAAGCAGCAGAAGCTGTTGACAGAG
TGATAGTCCCAGACTTTGAGCCAAGGCAAGATGCAAAGATTGTGACTGATGAGAAAGCTACCACTTTAAC
CACTGCTTCGGTGGACGACGCTGCAGTCATCGACGATCTCATTGCTAAGATCGACCAGTGTAGGCATAAC
TTGTCGCCAGACTTCAGGATGAAACCTATTCAGTTCGAAAAGGATGATGATACAAACTATCACATGGATG
TGATAGCAGGACTAGCCAACATGAGGGCGAGAAATTACAGCATCCCTGAAGTGGACAAGCTGAAAGCAAA
GTTCATAGCAGGGAGAATCATCCCAGCCATTGCGACTTCAACAGCCATGGCTACTGGGCTGGTCTGCCTC
GAGCTGTACAAGGTCCTTGATGGAGGACATAAAGTGGAAGCTTACAGAAACACATTTGCCAACCTGGCAC
TTCCACTATTCTCCATGGCTGAACCACTTCCACCAAAGGTGGTGAAGCACCGTGACATGGCTTGGACAGT
TTGGGACAGATGGGTTCTCAAGGGAAACCCAACTCTTCGTGAGGTGTTGCAGTGGCTGGAGGACAAAGGG
CTTAGCGCATACAGCATCTCTTGTGGAAGCTGTCTACTGTTCAACAGTATGTTCACAAGGCACAAGGAGA
GGATGGACAAGAAGGTTGTGGATCTCGCTCGGGATGTTGCGAAAGTCGAGTTACCGCCTTATCGCAACCA
TCTTGATGTAGTGGTGGCTTGTGAGGATGAAGATGACAATGACGTCGATATTCCTCTCGTCTCTATCTAC
TTCAGGTGAGCTTACTATTAACTTTAAGAAGGAGATATACCATGTACCCATACGATGTTCCTGACTATGC
GGGCTATCCCTATGACGTCCCGGACTATGCAGGATTGTATCCATATGACGTTCCAGATTACGCCACTAGA
GCTGCTTACCCATACGATGTTCCTGACTATGCGGGCTATCCCTATGACGTCCCGGACTATGCAGGATTGT
ATCCATATGACGTTCCAGATTACGCAATGTCGACGCCAGCAAGGAAGAGGTTAATGAGGGATTTCAAGAG
GTTGCAGCAAGACCCACCTGCGGGTATTAGTGGTGCTCCACAGGACAACAACATTATGCTCTGGAATGCT
GTCATATTTGGGCCTGATGACACACCATGGGATGGAGGTACTTTCAAACTCTCACTGCAGTTCTCTGAAG
ATTATCCCAATAAACCACCAACAGTTCGGTTTGTGTCACGGATGTTTCATCCTAATATTTATGCAGATGG
GAGTATCTGCTTGGACATTCTACAAAACCAGTGGAGTCCAATCTATGATGTTGCTGCTATACTTACCTCC
ATCCAGTCCTTGCTCTGTGACCCTAATCCGAATTCTCCTGCAAACTCGGAAGCTGCTCGGATGTACAGCG
AAAGCAAGCGCGAGTACAACAGGAGAGTGCGTGATGTTGTTGAGCAAAGCTGGACTGCTGACTAGGCTTT
TACGCTTTTAAGCCAGCCCCGACACCCGCCAACACCCGCTGACGCGCCCTGACGGGCTTGTCTGCTCCCG
GCATCCGCTTACAGACAAGCTGTGACCGGGATGAGATCCGGCTGCTAACAAAGCCCGAAAGGAAGCTGAG
TTGGCTGCTGCCACCGCTGAGCAATAACTAGCATAACCCCTTGGGGCCTCTAAACGGGTCTTGAGGGGTT
TTTTGCTGAAAGGAGGAACTATATCCGGAT
Features (pLannotate 1.2.2; 25 found; start..end, strand, type, name):
     12..467     +  rep_origin     f1 ori (sequence partly withheld): f1 bacteriophage origin of replication; arrow indicates direction of (+) strand synthesis
    494..551     +  promoter       AmpR promoter (fragment): bla
    560..1375    -  CDS            KanR: aminoglycoside phosphotransferase; aph(3')-Ia; confers resistance to kanamycin in bacteria or G418 (Geneticin®) in eukaryotes
   1497..2085    +  rep_origin     ori: high-copy-number ColE1/pMB1/pBR322/pUC origin of replication
   2271..2413    -  misc_feature   bom: basis of mobility region from pBR322
   2515..2706    -  CDS            rop: Rop protein, which maintains plasmids at low copy number; rop
   2723..3103    +  CDS            YPB1_ECOLX: Protein predicted: Swiss-Prot protein existence level 4. From Escherichia coli.
   3175..3466    -  CDS            TcR (fragment): tetracycline efflux protein; tet; confers resistance to tetracycline
   3481..3502    -  protein_bind   CAP binding site: CAP binding activates transcription in the presence of cAMP. E. coli catabolite activator protein
   3515..4597    -  CDS            lacI: lac repressor; lacI; The lac repressor binds to the lac operator to inhibit transcription in E. coli. This inhibition can be relieved by adding lactose or isopropyl-β-D-thiogalactopyranoside (IPTG).
   4598..4675    -  promoter       lacI promoter: lacI
   4683..4962    -  CDS            TcR (fragment): tetracycline efflux protein; tet; confers resistance to tetracycline
   4984..5002    +  promoter       T7 promoter: promoter for bacteriophage T7 RNA polymerase
   5003..5027    +  protein_bind   lac operator: The lac repressor binds to the lac operator to inhibit transcription in E. coli. This inhibition can be relieved by adding lactose or isopropyl-β-D-thiogalactopyranoside (IPTG). lac repressor encoded by lacI
   5048..5065    +  RBS            RBS (fragment): efficient ribosome binding site from bacteriophage T7 gene 10 (Olins and Rangwala, 1989)
   5080..5098    +  CDS            9xHis (fragment): 9xHis affinity tag
   5105..5332    +  CDS            UBIQ_AVESA: Experimental evidence at protein level: Swiss-Prot protein existence level 1. Ubiquitin exists either covalently attached to another protein, or free (unanchored). When covalently bound, it is conjugated to target proteins via an isopeptide bond either as a monomer (monoubiquitin), a polymer linked via different Lys residues of the ubiquitin (polyubiquitin chains) or a linear polymer linked via the initiator Met of the ubiquitin (linear polyubiquitin chains). Polyubiquitin chains, when attached to a target protein, have different functions depending on the Lys residue of the ubiquitin that is
   5344..5361    +  RBS            RBS (fragment): efficient ribosome binding site from bacteriophage T7 gene 10 (Olins and Rangwala, 1989)
   5368..8607    +  CDS            UBA1: UBE11_ARATH - Also known as MOS5. Experimental evidence at protein level: Swiss-Prot protein existence level 1. Activates ubiquitin by first adenylating its C-terminal glycine residue with ATP, and thereafter linking this residue to the side chain of a cysteine residue in E1, yielding a ubiquitin-E1 thioester and free AMP. From Arabidopsis thaliana (Mouse-ear cress).
   8619..8636    +  RBS            RBS (fragment): efficient ribosome binding site from bacteriophage T7 gene 10 (Olins and Rangwala, 1989)
   8646..8734    +  CDS            3xHA (fragment): three tandem HA epitope tags
   8748..8836    +  CDS            3xHA (fragment): three tandem HA epitope tags
   8838..9293    +  CDS            UBC1: UBC1_ARATH - Experimental evidence at protein level: Swiss-Prot protein existence level 1. Accepts the ubiquitin from the E1 complex and catalyzes its covalent attachment to other proteins. From Arabidopsis thaliana (Mouse-ear cress).
   9412..9461    +  CDS            SET1 (fragment): solubility-enhancement tag derived from T7 phage gene 10B
   9469..9516    +  terminator     T7 terminator: transcription terminator for bacteriophage T7 RNA polymerase
