>Addgene plasmid #104722 | pUG-293 | addgene full sequence | sequence record 220608 | Addgene NGS Result
ACAAGCGCTCATGAGCCCGAAGTGGCGAGCCCGATCTTCCCCATCGGTGATGTCGGCGATATAGGCGCCA
GCAACCGCACCTGTGGCGCCGGTGATGCCGGCCACGATGCGTCCGGCGTAGAGGATCGAGATCTCGATCC
CGCGAAATTAATACGACTCACTATAGGGGAATTGTGAGCGGATAACAATTCCCCTCTAGAAATAATTTTG
CCTTAACTTTAAGAAGGAGATATACCATGGGCAGCCACCACCACCACCACCACAGCGGAATGCAGATCTT
TGTTAAGACTCTCACCGGAAAGACAATCACCCTAGAGGTGGAAAGCTCCGACACCATCGACAACGTTAAG
GCCAAGATCCAGGATAAGGAGGGCATTCCTCCGGATCAGCAGAGGCTTATTTTCGCCGGCAAGCAGCTAG
AGGATGGCCGTACGTTGGCTGATTACAATATCCAGAAGGAATCCACCCTCCACTTGGTCCTCAGGCTCCG
TGGTGGTTAAGCTTGCAATTAACTTTAAGAAGGAGATATACAATGCTTCACAAGCGAGCTAGTGAAGCTA
ACGATAAGAACGATAATACCATCATCGGTTCCGATTTAGCATCATCTAAGAAACGCCGTATCGATTTCAC
TGAATCTTCGTCTGATAAGTCATCTTCGATTTTAGCTTCTGGTAGTAGCAGGGGTTTTCACGGCGATAGC
GTCGTTCAGCAAATCGACATGGCTTTTGGTAATTCGAACCGTCAGGAGATTGATGAAGATCTGCACAGTC
GCCAGCTCGCCGTCTATGGTCGTGAGACTATGAGGCGTCTCTTTGCTTCCAATGTTCTCATCTCGGGGAT
GCACGGTCTTGGTGCCGAGATTGCCAAGAATCTTATACTTGCTGGTGTGAAGTCTGTGACCTTGCATGAT
GAAAGAGTTGTAGAGCTATGGGACTTATCAAGCAACTTTGTTTTCTCGGAGGATGATGTTGGCAAGAATA
GAGCAGATGCTTCTGTTCAGAAGTTACAGGATCTTAACAATGCTGTGGTTGTCTCTAGCTTGACCAAAAG
CTTAAACAAAGAGGATCTTTCTGGCTTCCAGGTTGTTGTATTCTCTGACATAAGCATGGAAAGAGCAATC
GAATTTGATGACTATTGTCACAGCCATCAGCCTCCTATCGCTTTTGTCAAGGCTGATGTCAGGGGTCTTT
TCGGCTCTGTCTTTTGTGATTTTGGGCCTGAATTTGCGGTTCTTGATGTTGATGGAGAGGAACCCCATAC
AGGCATCATTGCGTCTATCTCTAATGAGAACCAGGCATTTATTTCCTGTGTCGACGATGAGAGGCTTGAG
TTTGAAGATGGTGACCTAGTTGTTTTCTCAGAAGTTGAGGGTATGACAGAATTGAATGATGGGAAACCAA
GGAAGATAAAAAGTACACGGCCATATTCATTCACCCTTGATGAGGACACTACTAACTATGGAACATATGT
GAAGGGTGGTATTGTCACTCAAGTGAAACAGCCAAAGTTACTGAATTTCAAGCCATTGAGGGAAGCGCTT
AAGGATCCAGGGGATTTTCTATTTAGTGATTTCTCTAAGTTTGATCGGCCTCCACTCCTTCACTTAGCAT
TCCAGGCACTTGATCATTTTAAAGCTGAAGCTGGCAGATTTCCTGTTGCTGGCTCAGAAGAGGACGCTCA
GAAGCTTATATCGATTGCCACAGCCATCAATACCGGGCAGGGTGATTTAAAGGTGGAGAATGTTGATCAG
AAGCTTCTAAGACACTTTTCCTTTGGAGCCAAGGCTGTCCTGAATCCTATGGCTGCAATGTTTGGCGGTA
TTGTTGGACAGGAGGTTGTTAAAGCTTGCTCTGGAAAATTTCATCCTCTCTTCCAGTTTTTCTACTTTGA
TTCAGTGGAGTCACTCCCCTCTGAACCTGTGGACTCGAGTGACTTTGCACCAAGAAACAGCCGGTATGAT
GCCCAAATATCTGTATTTGGGGCCAAGTTCCAGAAGAAACTTGAAGATGCTAAAGTTTTCACAGTAGGGT
CTGGTGCTCTTGGCTGTGAGTTCTTGAAAAATTTGGCTCTGATGGGGGTTTCTTGTGGAAGCCAAGGGAA
GCTGACAGTGACAGATGATGATATCATTGAGAAGAGTAACCTCAGTCGTCAATTTCTGTTCCGTGACTGG
AACATTGGACAGGCTAAATCCACAGTTGCTGCTTCGGCTGCTGCTGTTATAAATCCTCGCTTCAACATTG
AGGCCCTGCAAAACCGTGTTGGCGCGGAGACTGAGAATGTATTTGACGATGCCTTCTGGGAGAACTTAAC
TGTTGTCGTCAATGCACTGGATAATGTTAATGCGAGGCTCTATGTTGATTCGAGGTGCTTGTATTTCCAG
AAGCCTCTCCTTGAGTCTGGAACTCTTGGTACAAAGTGCAACACACAGTCGGTTATCCCACATCTAACTG
AAAATTACGGTGCCTCAAGGGACCCACCAGAGAAACAGGCCCCCATGTGTACAGTGCATTCCTTCCCGCA
TAACATTGATCACTGTTTAACTTGGGCTCGCTCTGAGTTTGAGGGTCTGCTGGAGAAAACTCCCGCTGAA
GTGAATGCATATCTTTCTAGCCCAGTTGAGTACACTAACTCAATGATGAGTGCTGGTGATGCTCAGGCGA
GGGACACATTGGAGAGGATTGTTGAGTGCCTTGAAAAGGAGAAGTGTGAAACCTTCCAAGACTGCTTAAC
CTGGGCACGACTGAGGTTTGAGGATTACTTTGTGAACCGTGTCAAGCAATTGATATACACATTTCCTGAA
GATGCTGCGACTAGTACCGGAGCTCCATTCTGGTCTGCTCCAAAAAGATTCCCTCGTCCACTCCAGTACT
CGTCGTCCGACCCAAGTCTCCTTAACTTTATCACAGCGACTGCTATTTTACGAGCAGAGACATTTGGGAT
CCCGATACCTGAGTGGACTAAGAACCCAAAGGAAGCAGCAGAAGCTGTTGACAGAGTGATAGTCCCAGAC
TTTGAGCCAAGGCAAGATGCAAAGATTGTGACTGATGAGAAAGCTACCACTTTAACCACTGCTTCGGTGG
ACGACGCTGCAGTCATCGACGATCTCATTGCTAAGATCGACCAGTGTAGGCATAACTTGTCGCCAGACTT
CAGGATGAAACCTATTCAGTTCGAAAAGGATGATGATACAAACTATCACATGGATGTGATAGCAGGACTA
GCCAACATGAGGGCGAGAAATTACAGCATCCCTGAAGTGGACAAGCTGAAAGCAAAGTTCATAGCAGGGA
GAATCATCCCAGCCATTGCGACTTCAACAGCCATGGCTACTGGGCTGGTCTGCCTCGAGCTGTACAAGGT
CCTTGATGGAGGACATAAAGTGGAAGCTTACAGAAACACATTTGCCAACCTGGCACTTCCACTATTCTCC
ATGGCTGAACCACTTCCACCAAAGGTGGTGAAGCACCGTGACATGGCTTGGACAGTTTGGGACAGATGGG
TTCTCAAGGGAAACCCAACTCTTCGTGAGGTGTTGCAGTGGCTGGAGGACAAAGGGCTTAGCGCATACAG
CATCTCTTGTGGAAGCTGTCTACTGTTCAACAGTATGTTCACAAGGCACAAGGAGAGGATGGACAAGAAG
GTTGTGGATCTCGCTCGGGATGTTGCGAAAGTCGAGTTACCGCCTTATCGCAACCATCTTGATGTAGTGG
TGGCTTGTGAGGATGAAGATGACAATGACGTCGATATTCCTCTCGTCTCTATCTACTTCAGGTGAGCTTA
CTATTAACTTTAAGAAGGAGATATACCATGTACCCATACGATGTTCCTGACTATGCGGGCTATCCCTATG
ACGTCCCGGACTATGCAGGATTGTATCCATATGACGTTCCAGATTACGCCACTAGAGCTGCTTACCCATA
CGATGTTCCTGACTATGCGGGCTATCCCTATGACGTCCCGGACTATGCAGGATTGTATCCATATGACGTT
CCAGATTACGCAATGTCGACGCCAGCAAGGAAGAGGTTAATGAGGGATTTCAAGAGGTTGCAGCAAGACC
CACCTGCGGGTATTAGTGGTGCTCCACAGGACAACAACATTATGCTCTGGAATGCTGTCATATTTGGGCC
TGATGACACACCATGGGATGGAGGTACTTTCAAACTCTCACTGCAGTTCTCTGAAGATTATCCCAATAAA
CCACCAACAGTTCGGTTTGTGTCACGGATGTTTCATCCTAATATTTATGCAGATGGGAGTATCTGCTTGG
ACATTCTACAAAACCAGTGGAGTCCAATCTATGATGTTGCTGCTATACTTACCTCCATCCAGTCCTTGCT
CTGTGACCCTAATCCGAATTCTCCTGCAAACTCGGAAGCTGCTCGGATGTACAGCGAAAGCAAGCGCGAG
TACAACAGGAGAGTGCGTGATGTTGTTGAGCAAAGCTGGACTGCTGACTAGGCTTTTACGCTTTTAAGCC
AGCCCCGACACCCGCCAACACCCGCTGACGCGCCCTGACGGGCTTGTCTGCTCCCGGCATCCGCTTACAG
ACAAGCTGTGACCGGGATGAGATCCGGCTGCTAACAAAGCCCGAAAGGAAGCTGAGTTGGCTGCTGCCAC
CGCTGAGCAATAACTAGCATAACCCCTTGGGGCCTCTAAACGGGTCTTGAGGGGTTTTTTGCTGAAAGGA
GGAACTATATCCGGATTGGCGAATGGG
[124 nt withheld, positions 4718-4841]
C
[91 nt withheld, positions 4843-4933]
A
[49 nt withheld, positions 4935-4983]
CCTTTGACGTTGGAGTCCACGTTCTTT
[37 nt withheld, positions 5011-5047]
ACCCTATCTCGGTCTATTCTTTTGATTTATAAGGGATTTTGCCGATTTCGGCCTATTGGTTAAAAAATGA
GCTGATTTAACAAAAATTTAACGCGAATTTTAACAAAATATTAACGCTTACAATTTAGGTGGCACTTTTC
GGGGAAATGTGCGCGGAACCCCTATTTGTTTATTTTTCTAAATACATTCAAATATGTATCCGCTCATGAA
TTAATTCTTAGAAAAACTCATCGAGCATCAAATGAAACTGCAATTTATTCATATCAGGATTATCAATACC
ATATTTTTGAAAAAGCCGTTTCTGTAATGAAGGAGAAAACTCACCGAGGCAGTTCCATAGGATGGCAAGA
TCCTGGTATCGGTCTGCGATTCCGACTCGTCCAACATCAATACAACCTATTAATTTCCCCTCGTCAAAAA
TAAGGTTATCAAGTGAGAAATCACCATGAGTGACGACTGAATCCGGTGAGAATGGCAAAAGTTTATGCAT
TTCTTTCCAGACTTGTTCAACAGGCCAGCCATTACGCTCGTCATCAAAATCACTCGCATCAACCAAACCG
TTATTCATTCGTGATTGCGCCTGAGCGAGTCGAAATACGCGATCGCTGTTAAAAGGACAATTACAAACAG
GAATCGAATGCAACCGGCGCAGGAACACTGCCAGCGCATCAACAATATTTTCACCTGAATCAGGATATTC
TTCTAATACCTGGAATGCTGTTTTCCCGGGGATCGCAGTGGTGAGTAACCATGCATCATCAGGAGTACGG
ATAAAATGCTTGATGGTCGGAAGAGGCATAAATTCCGTCAGCCAGTTTAGTCTGACCATCTCATCTGTAA
CATCATTGGCAACGCTACCTTTGCCATGTTTCAGAAACAACTCTGGCGCATCGGGCTTCCCATACAATCG
ATAGATTGTCGCACCTGATTGCCCGACATTATCGCGAGCCCATTTATACCCATATAAATCAGCATCCATG
TTGGAATTTAATCGCGGCCTAGAGCAAGACGTTTCCCGTTGAATATGGCTCATAACACCCCTTGTATTAC
TGTTTATGTAAGCAGACAGTTTTATTGTTCATGACCAAAATCCCTTAACGTGAGTTTTCGTTCCACTGAG
CGTCAGACCCCGTAGAAAAGATCAAAGGATCTTCTTGAGATCCTTTTTTTCTGCGCGTAATCTGCTGCTT
GCAAACAAAAAAACCACCGCTACCAGCGGTGGTTTGTTTGCCGGATCAAGAGCTACCAACTCTTTTTCCG
AAGGTAACTGGCTTCAGCAGAGCGCAGATACCAAATACTGTCCTTCTAGTGTAGCCGTAGTTAGGCCACC
ACTTCAAGAACTCTGTAGCACCGCCTACATACCTCGCTCTGCTAATCCTGTTACCAGTGGCTGCTGCCAG
TGGCGATAAGTCGTGTCTTACCGGGTTGGACTCAAGACGATAGTTACCGGATAAGGCGCAGCGGTCGGGC
TGAACGGGGGGTTCGTGCACACAGCCCAGCTTGGAGCGAACGACCTACACCGAACTGAGATACCTACAGC
GTGAGCTATGAGAAAGCGCCACGCTTCCCGAAGGGAGAAAGGCGGACAGGTATCCGGTAAGCGGCAGGGT
CGGAACAGGAGAGCGCACGAGGGAGCTTCCAGGGGGAAACGCCTGGTATCTTTATAGTCCTGTCGGGTTT
CGCCACCTCTGACTTGAGCGTCGATTTTTGTGATGCTCGTCAGGGGGGCGGAGCCTATGGAAAAACGCCA
GCAACGCGGCCTTTTTACGGTTCCTGGCCTTTTGCTGGCCTTTTGCTCACATGTTCTTTCCTGCGTTATC
CCCTGATTCTGTGGATAACCGTATTACCGCCTTTGAGTGAGCTGATACCGCTCGCCGCAGCCGAACGACC
GAGCGCAGCGAGTCAGTGAGCGAGGAAGCGGAAGAGCGCCTGATGCGGTATTTTCTCCTTACGCATCTGT
GCGGTATTTCACACCGCAATGGTGCACTCTCAGTACAATCTGCTCTGATGCCGCATAGTTAAGCCAGTAT
ACACTCCGCTATCGCTACGTGACTGGGTCATGGCTGCGCCCCGACACCCGCCAACACCCGCTGACGCGCC
CTGACGGGCTTGTCTGCTCCCGGCATCCGCTTACAGACAAGCTGTGACCGACTCCGGGAGCTGCATGTGT
CAGAGGTTTTCACCGTCATCACCGAAACGCGCGAGGCAGCTGCGGTAAAGCTCATCAGCGTGGTCGTGAA
GCGATTCACAGATGTCTGCCTGTTCATCCGCGTCCAGCTCGTTGAGTTTCTCCAGAAGCGTTAATGTCTG
GCTTCTGATAAAGCGGGCCATGTTAAGGGCGGTTTTTTCCTGTTTGGTCACTGATGCCTCCGTGTAAGGG
GGATTTCTGTTCATGGGGGTAATGATACCGATGAAACGAGAGAGGATGCTCACGATACGGGTTACTGATG
ATGAACATGCCCGGTTACTGGAACGTTGTGAGGGTAAACAACTGGCGGTATGGATGCGGCGGGACCAGAG
AAAAATCACTCAGGGTCAATGCCAGCGCTTCGTTAATACAGATGTAGGTGTTCCACAGGGTAGCCAGCAG
CATCCTGCGATGCAGATCCGGAACATAATGGTGCAGGGCGCTGACTTCCGCGTTTCCAGACTTTACGAAA
CACGGAAACCCAAGACCATTCATGTTGTTGCTCAGGTCGCAGACGTTTTGCAGCAGCAGTCGCTTCACGT
TCGCTCGCGTATCGGTGATTCATTCTGCTAACCAGTAAGGCAACCCCGCCAGCCTAGCCGGGTCCTCAAC
GACAGGAGCACGATCATGCGCACCCGTGGGGCCGCCATGCCGGCGATAATGGCCTGCTTCTCGCCGAAAC
GTTTGGTGGCGGGACCAGTGACGAAGGCTTGAGCGAGGGCGTGCAAGATTCCGAATACCGCAAGCGACAG
GCCGATCATCGTCGCGCTCCAGCGAAAGCGGTCCTCGCCGAAAATGACCCAGAGCGCTGCCGGCACCTGT
CCTACGAGTTGCATGATAAAGAACACAGTCATAAGTGCGGCGACGATAGTCATGCCCCGCGCCCACCGGA
AGGAGCTGACTGGGTTGAAGGCTCTCAAGGGCATCGGTCGAGATCCCGGTGCCTAATGAGTGAGCTAACT
TACATTAATTGCGTTGCGCTCACTGCCCGCTTTCCAGTCGGGAAACCTGTCGTGCCAGCTGCATTAATGA
ATCGGCCAACGCGCGGGGAGAGGCGGTTTGCGTATTGGGCGCCAGGGTGGTTTTTCTTTTCACCAGTGAC
ACGGGCAACAGCTGATTGCCCTTCACCGCCTGGCCCTGAGAGAGTTGCAGCAAGCGGTCCACGCTGGTTT
GCCCCAGCAGGCGAAAATCCTGTTTGATGGTGGTTAACGGCGGGATATAACATGAGCTGTCCTCGGTATC
GTCGTATCCCACTACCGAGATATCCGCACCAACGCGCAGCCCGGACTCGGTAATGGCGCGCATTGCGCCC
AGCGCCATCTGATCGTTGGCAACCAGCATCGCAGTGGGAACGATGCCCTCATTCAGCATTTGCATGGTTT
GTTGAAAACCGGACATGGCACTCCAGTCGCCTTCCCGTTCCGCTATCGGCTGAATTTGATTGCGAGTGAG
ATATTTATGCCAGCCAGCCAGACGCAGACGCGCCGAGACAGAACTTAATGGGCCCGCTAACAGCGCGATT
TGCTGGTGACCCAATGCGACCAGATGCTCCACGCCCAGTCGCGTACCGTCCTCATGGGAGAAAATAATAC
TGTTGATGGGTGTCTGGTCAGAGACATCAAGAAATAACGCCGGAACATTAGTGCAGGCAGCTTCCACAGC
AATGGCATCCTGGTCATCCAGCGGATAGTTAATGATCAGCCCACTGACGCGTTGCGCGAGAAGATTGTGC
ACCGCCGCTTTACAGGCTTCGACGCCGCTTCGTTCTACCATCGACACCACCACGCTGGCACCCAGTTGAT
CGGCGCGAGATTTAATCGCCGCGACAATTTGCGACGGCGCGTGCAGGGCCAGACTGGAGGTGGCAACGCC
AATCAGCAACGACTGTTTGCCCGCCAGTTGTTGTGCCACGCGGTTGGGAATGTAATTCAGCTCCGCCATC
GCCGCTTCCACTTTTTCCCGCGTTTTCGCAGAAACGTGGCTGGCCTGGTTCACCACGCGGGAAACGGTCT
GATAAGAGACACCGGCATACTCTGCGACATCGTATAACGTTACTGGTTTCACATTCACCACCCTGAATTG
ACTCTCTTCCGGGCGCTATCATGCCATACCGCGAAAGGTTTTGCGCCATTCGATGGTGTCCGGGATCTCG
ACGCTCTCCCTTATGCGACTCCTGCATTAGGAAGCAGCCCAGTAGTAGGTTGAGGCCGTTGAGCACCGCC
GCCGCAAGGAATGGTGCATGCAAGGAGATGGCGCCCAACAGTCCCCCGGCCACGGGGCCTGCCACCATAC
CCACGCCGAA
Features (pLannotate 1.2.2; 25 found; start..end, strand, type, name):
    149..167     +  promoter       T7 promoter: promoter for bacteriophage T7 RNA polymerase
    168..192     +  protein_bind   lac operator: The lac repressor binds to the lac operator to inhibit transcription in E. coli. This inhibition can be relieved by adding lactose or isopropyl-β-D-thiogalactopyranoside (IPTG). lac repressor encoded by lacI
    213..230     +  RBS            RBS (fragment): efficient ribosome binding site from bacteriophage T7 gene 10 (Olins and Rangwala, 1989)
    245..263     +  CDS            9xHis (fragment): 9xHis affinity tag
    270..497     +  CDS            UBIQ_AVESA: Experimental evidence at protein level: Swiss-Prot protein existence level 1. Ubiquitin exists either covalently attached to another protein, or free (unanchored). When covalently bound, it is conjugated to target proteins via an isopeptide bond either as a monomer (monoubiquitin), a polymer linked via different Lys residues of the ubiquitin (polyubiquitin chains) or a linear polymer linked via the initiator Met of the ubiquitin (linear polyubiquitin chains). Polyubiquitin chains, when attached to a target protein, have different functions depending on the Lys residue of the ubiquitin that is
    509..526     +  RBS            RBS (fragment): efficient ribosome binding site from bacteriophage T7 gene 10 (Olins and Rangwala, 1989)
    533..3772    +  CDS            UBA1: UBE11_ARATH - Also known as MOS5. Experimental evidence at protein level: Swiss-Prot protein existence level 1. Activates ubiquitin by first adenylating its C-terminal glycine residue with ATP, and thereafter linking this residue to the side chain of a cysteine residue in E1, yielding a ubiquitin-E1 thioester and free AMP. From Arabidopsis thaliana (Mouse-ear cress).
   3784..3801    +  RBS            RBS (fragment): efficient ribosome binding site from bacteriophage T7 gene 10 (Olins and Rangwala, 1989)
   3811..3899    +  CDS            3xHA (fragment): three tandem HA epitope tags
   3913..4001    +  CDS            3xHA (fragment): three tandem HA epitope tags
   4003..4458    +  CDS            UBC1: UBC1_ARATH - Experimental evidence at protein level: Swiss-Prot protein existence level 1. Accepts the ubiquitin from the E1 complex and catalyzes its covalent attachment to other proteins. From Arabidopsis thaliana (Mouse-ear cress).
   4577..4626    +  CDS            SET1 (fragment): solubility-enhancement tag derived from T7 phage gene 10B
   4634..4681    +  terminator     T7 terminator: transcription terminator for bacteriophage T7 RNA polymerase
   4718..5146    +  rep_origin     f1 ori (sequence partly withheld): f1 bacteriophage origin of replication; arrow indicates direction of (+) strand synthesis
   5199..5256    +  promoter       AmpR promoter (fragment): bla
   5265..6080    -  CDS            KanR: aminoglycoside phosphotransferase; aph(3')-Ia; confers resistance to kanamycin in bacteria or G418 (Geneticin®) in eukaryotes
   6202..6790    +  rep_origin     ori: high-copy-number ColE1/pMB1/pBR322/pUC origin of replication
   6976..7115    -  misc_feature   bom: basis of mobility region from pBR322
   7217..7408    -  CDS            rop: Rop protein, which maintains plasmids at low copy number; rop
   7425..7805    +  CDS            YPB1_ECOLX: Protein predicted: Swiss-Prot protein existence level 4. From Escherichia coli.
   7877..8168    -  CDS            TcR (fragment): tetracycline efflux protein; tet; confers resistance to tetracycline
   8183..8204    -  protein_bind   CAP binding site: CAP binding activates transcription in the presence of cAMP. E. coli catabolite activator protein
   8217..9299    -  CDS            lacI: lac repressor; lacI; The lac repressor binds to the lac operator to inhibit transcription in E. coli. This inhibition can be relieved by adding lactose or isopropyl-β-D-thiogalactopyranoside (IPTG).
   9300..9377    -  promoter       lacI promoter: lacI
   9385..127     -  CDS            TcR (fragment) (across the origin): tetracycline efflux protein; tet; confers resistance to tetracycline
