[The description below was written by a language model from this plasmid's Addgene catalogue record and pLannotate feature annotations shown in this document.]
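Description:
pUG-293 is a bacterial expression plasmid from the UbiGate toolbox, described in its record as a Level 2 construct and built in the pET-28GG backbone, a pET-28-type vector adapted for assembly through BpiI sites that are destroyed during cloning. It is propagated in E. coli under kanamycin selection (KanR, aph(3')-Ia). Replication relies on a ColE1/pBR322-type origin accompanied by rop and the bom region, consistent with the low copy number listed. An f1 origin and short remnants of the tetracycline resistance gene are also annotated in the backbone. A lacI gene with its own promoter supplies the repressor.

The roughly 4.35 kb insert is a polycistronic unit of Arabidopsis thaliana ubiquitination components. A single T7 promoter with an adjacent lac operator sits upstream, and a T7 terminator closes the unit, so expression requires a host supplying T7 RNA polymerase and is inducible with IPTG. Three open reading frames follow in series, each preceded by its own T7 gene 10-type ribosome binding site: N-terminally His-tagged ubiquitin, the E1 ubiquitin-activating enzyme UBA1, and the E2 conjugating enzyme UBC1 carrying N-terminal HA epitope repeats. The "EL3" in the insert name is not explained in the record. No E3 ligase or substrate coding sequence is annotated; only a short T7 gene 10-derived fragment lies between UBC1 and the terminator.

Co-expressing tagged ubiquitin, E1 and E2 fits the toolbox's stated aim of analysing ubiquitination, here by reconstituting the upstream part of the cascade in bacteria, with the His and HA tags allowing purification or detection. The depositor and sequencing-derived records differ by only a few nucleotides and show the same feature set.
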