Addgene plasmid #104722: pUG-293
Purpose: Level 2 construct
Depositing lab: Marco Trujillo. Depositing organization: Leibniz Institute of Plant Biochemistry (IPB). Publication: UbiGate: a synthetic biology toolbox to analyse ubiquitination. Kowarschik K, Hoehenwarter W, Marillonnet S, Trujillo M. New Phytol. 2018 Mar;217(4):1749-1763. doi: 10.1111/nph.14900. Epub 2017 Nov 30. PubMed 29194629.
Backbone
  Vector backbone: pET-28GG
  Backbone size w/o insert (bp): 5190
  Vector type: Bacterial Expression
Growth in bacteria
  Bacterial resistance: Kanamycin, 50 μg/mL
  Growth temperature: 37°C
  Growth strain: DH5alpha
  Copy number: Low Copy
Gene/Insert
  Gene/Insert name: HIS-Ubq_UBA1_HA-UBC1_EL3 (alt name: AT4G05320,AT2G30110,AT1G14400)
  Species: A. thaliana (mustard weed)
  Insert size (bp): 4351
  Promoter: T7
  Tag / fusion protein: HIS-Ubq, HA-E2 (N terminal on insert)
  Cloning method: Restriction Enzyme; 5′ cloning site BpiI (destroyed during cloning); 3′ cloning site BpiI (destroyed during cloning)
  Sequencing primers: 5′ T7; 3′ T7 Terminal
Terms and licenses: Academic/Nonprofit Terms; Industry Terms: Not Available to Industry
How to cite: pUG-293 was a gift from Marco Trujillo (Addgene plasmid # 104722 ; http://n2t.net/addgene:104722 ; RRID:Addgene_104722)
